Addgene plasmid #119626: pC0.029
Purpose: Level 0 Part. CDS
Depositing lab: Alistair McCormick. Depositing organization: University of Edinburgh. Publication: CyanoGate: A Modular Cloning Suite for Engineering Cyanobacteria Based on the Plant MoClo Syntax. Vasudevan R, Gale GAR, Schiavon AA, Puzorjov A, Malin J, Gillespie MD, Vavitsas K, Zulkower V, Wang B, Howe CJ, Lea-Smith DJ, McCormick AJ. Plant Physiol. 2019 May;180(1):39-55. doi: 10.1104/pp.18.01401. Epub 2019 Feb 28. PubMed 30819783.
Backbone
  Vector backbone: pICH41264
  Backbone size w/o insert (bp): 2247
  Vector type: Synthetic Biology
Growth in bacteria
  Bacterial resistance: Spectinomycin, 50 μg/mL
  Growth temperature: 37°C
  Growth strain: DH5alpha
  Copy number: High Copy
Gene/Insert
  Gene/Insert name: AbREry
  Insert size (bp): 1132
  Cloning method: Restriction Enzyme; 5′ cloning site BpiI (destroyed during cloning); 3′ cloning site BpiI (destroyed during cloning)
  Sequencing primers: 5′ ttgagtgagctgataccgct; 3′ GTCTCATGAGCGGATACATATTTGAATG
Terms and licenses: Academic/Nonprofit Terms; Industry Terms: Not Available to Industry
Depositor comments: AbR cassette for Erythromycin. Please visit https://www.biorxiv.org/content/10.1101/426700v1 for bioRxiv preprint.
How to cite: pC0.029 was a gift from Alistair McCormick (Addgene plasmid # 119626 ; http://n2t.net/addgene:119626 ; RRID:Addgene_119626)
