[The description below was written by a language model from this plasmid's Addgene catalogue record and the feature table of its GenBank file.]
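Description:
pC0.029 is a Level 0 part plasmid from the CyanoGate modular cloning suite, a Golden Gate/MoClo-style toolkit that extends the plant MoClo syntax to the engineering of cyanobacteria. It is built on the pICH41264 acceptor backbone (about 2.2 kb) and is classed as a synthetic biology vector. The annotated backbone features are a high-copy ColE1/pUC-type origin of replication for propagation in E. coli and an aadA (SmR) gene encoding an aminoglycoside adenylyltransferase. This gene lies downstream of an annotated bla (AmpR) promoter and provides spectinomycin/streptomycin selection. Several standard sequencing primer sites are also annotated.

The payload is a roughly 1.1 kb insert named AbREry, which the depositor describes as an antibiotic resistance cassette for erythromycin and which is catalogued under the CDS part category. It was cloned using BpiI sites that were destroyed during assembly, as expected for the Type IIS cloning step that domesticates a part into a Level 0 acceptor. The feature table annotates only backbone elements. The insert region of the 3,385 bp plasmid carries no annotation, so the record does not state which resistance gene is present or whether the cassette carries its own promoter or terminator.

As a Level 0 module, the plasmid serves as a storage and donor vector. The erythromycin resistance part is intended to be released and combined with other standardised parts in higher-level MoClo assemblies. There it would presumably act as a selectable marker in constructs destined for cyanobacterial transformation, although the record gives no specific downstream application.
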