LOCUS       Exported 3385 bp ds-DNA circular SYN 12-MAY-2021
DEFINITION  Level 0 Part. CDS.
ACCESSION   .
VERSION     .
KEYWORDS    pC0.029
SOURCE      synthetic DNA construct
  ORGANISM  synthetic DNA construct
REFERENCE   1 (bases 1 to 3385)
  AUTHORS   Vasudevan R, Gale GAR, Schiavon AA, Puzorjov A, Malin J, Gillespie
            MD, Vavitsas K, Zulkower V, Wang B, Howe CJ, Lea-Smith DJ, McCormick
            AJ
  TITLE     CyanoGate: A Modular Cloning Suite for Engineering Cyanobacteria
            Based on the Plant MoClo Syntax.
  JOURNAL   Plant Physiol. 2019 May;180(1):39-55. doi: 10.1104/pp.18.01401. Epub
            2019 Feb 28.
  PUBMED    30819783
REFERENCE   2 (bases 1 to 3385)
  AUTHORS   .
  TITLE     Direct Submission
  JOURNAL   Exported May 12, 2021 from SnapGene Server 1.1.58
            http://www.snapgene.com
FEATURES             Location/Qualifiers
     source          1..3385
                     /organism="synthetic DNA construct"
                     /mol_type="other DNA"
     primer_bind     complement(24..42)
                     /label=pBRforEco
                     /note="pBR322 vectors, upsteam of EcoRI site, forward
                     primer"
     promoter        110..214
                     /gene="bla"
                     /label=AmpR promoter
     CDS             436..1227
                     /codon_start=1
                     /gene="aadA"
                     /product="aminoglycoside adenylyltransferase (Murphy,
                     1985)"
                     /label=SmR
                     /note="confers resistance to spectinomycin and
                     streptomycin"
                     /translation="MREAVIAEVSTQLSEVVGVIERHLEPTLLAVHLYGSAVDGGLKPH
                     SDIDLLVTVTVRLDETTRRALINDLLETSASPGESEILRAVEVTIVVHDDIIPWRYPAK
                     RELQFGEWQRNDILAGIFEPATIDIDLAILLTKAREHSVALVGPAAEELFDPVPEQDLF
                     EALNETLTLWNSPPDWAGDERNVVLTLSRIWYSAVTGKIAPKDVAADWAMERLPAQYQP
                     VILEARQAYLGQEEDRLASRADQLEEFVHYVKGEITKVVGK"
     rep_origin      1398..1986
                     /direction=RIGHT
                     /label=ori
                     /note="high-copy-number ColE1/pMB1/pBR322/pUC origin of
                     replication"
     primer_bind     1887..1906
                     /label=pBR322ori-F
                     /note="pBR322 origin, forward primer"
     primer_bind     2140..2157
                     /label=L4440
                     /note="L4440 vector, forward primer"
ORIGIN
        1 gtggctcttc agtggacgaa agggcctcgt gatacgccta tttttatagg ttaatgtcat
       61 gataataatg gtttcttaga cgtcaggtgg cacttttcgg ggaaatgtgc gcggaacccc
      121 tatttgttta tttttctaaa tacattcaaa tatgtatccg ctcatgagac aataaccctg
      181 ataaatgctt caataatatt gaaaaaggaa gagtatgcgc tcacgcaact ggtccagaac
      241 cttgaccgaa cgcagcggtg gtaacggcgc agtggcggtt ttcatggctt gttatgactg
      301 tttttttttg gggtacagtc tatgcctcgg gcatccaagc agcaagcgcg ttacgccgtg
      361 ggtcgatgtt tgatgttatg gagcagcaac gatgttacgc agcagggcag tcgccctaaa
      421 acaaagttaa acatcatgag ggaagcggtg atcgccgaag tatcgactca actatcagag
      481 gtagttggcg tcatcgagcg ccatctcgaa ccgacgttgc tggccgtaca tttgtacggc
      541 tccgcagtgg atggcggcct gaagccacac agcgatattg atttgctggt tacggtgacc
      601 gtaaggcttg atgaaacaac gcggcgagct ttgatcaacg accttttgga aacttcggct
      661 tcccctggag agagcgagat tctccgcgct gtagaagtca ccattgttgt gcacgacgac
      721 atcattccgt ggcgttatcc agctaagcgc gaactgcaat ttggagaatg gcagcgcaat
      781 gacattcttg caggtatctt cgagccagcc acgatcgaca ttgatctggc tatcttgctg
      841 acaaaagcaa gagaacatag cgttgccttg gtaggtccag cggcggagga actctttgat
      901 ccggttcctg aacaggatct atttgaggcg ctaaatgaaa ccttaacgct atggaactcg
      961 ccgcccgact gggctggcga tgagcgaaat gtagtgctta cgttgtcccg catttggtac
     1021 agcgcagtaa ccggcaaaat cgcgccgaag gatgtcgctg ccgactgggc aatggagcgc
     1081 ctgccggccc agtatcagcc cgtcatactt gaagctagac aggcttatct tggacaagaa
     1141 gaagatcgct tggcctcgcg cgcagatcag ttggaagaat ttgtccatta cgtaaaaggc
     1201 gagatcacca aggtagtcgg caaataactg tcagaccaag tttactcata tatactttag
     1261 attgatttaa aacttcattt ttaatttaaa aggatctagg tgaagatcct ttttgataat
     1321 ctcatgacca aaatccctta acgtgagttt tcgttccact gagcgtcaga ccccgtagaa
     1381 aagatcaaag gatcttcttg agatcctttt tttctgcgcg taatctgctg cttgcaaaca
     1441 aaaaaaccac cgctaccagc ggtggtttgt ttgccggatc aagagctacc aactcttttt
     1501 ccgaaggtaa ctggcttcag cagagcgcag ataccaaata ctgttcttct agtgtagccg
     1561 tagttaggcc accacttcaa gaactctgta gcaccgccta catacctcgc tctgctaatc
     1621 ctgttaccag tggctgctgc cagtggcgat aagtcgtgtc ttaccgggtt ggactcaaga
     1681 cgatagttac cggataaggc gcagcggtcg ggctgaacgg ggggttcgtg cacacagccc
     1741 agcttggagc gaacgaccta caccgaactg agatacctac agcgtgagct atgagaaagc
     1801 gccacgcttc ccgaagggag aaaggcggac aggtatccgg taagcggcag ggtcggaaca
     1861 ggagagcgca cgagggagct tccaggggga aacgcctggt atctttatag tcctgtcggg
     1921 tttcgccacc tctgacttga gcgtcgattt ttgtgatgct cgtcaggggg gcggagccta
     1981 tggaaaaacg ccagcaacgc ggccttttta cggttcctgg ccttttgctg gccttttgct
     2041 cacatgttct ttcctgcgtt atcccctgat tctgtggata accgtattac cgcctttgag
     2101 tgagctgata ccgctcgccg cagccgaacg accgagcgca gcgagtcagt gagcgaggaa
     2161 gcggaagagc gcccaatacg caaaccgcct ctccccgcgc gttggccgat tcattaatca
     2221 ctctgtggtc tcaaggtctg aggtctgcct cgtgaagaag gtgttgctga ctcataccag
     2281 gcctgaatcg ccccatcatc cagccagaaa gtgagggagc cacggttgat gagagctttg
     2341 ttgtaggtgg accagttggt gattttgaac ttttgctttg ccacggaacg gtctgcgttg
     2401 tcgggaagat gcgtgatctg atccttcaac tcagcaaaag ttcgatttat tcaacaaagc
     2461 cgccgtcccg tcaagtcagc gtaatgctct gccagtgtta caaccaatta accaattctg
     2521 attatttccg cccattaaac aacaaatagc tattaaagat ggacaatact tgttcgtaag
     2581 tgatggtgga cagattattg actttggcat gcttcatggc ttgatgaaac tgatttttgg
     2641 taaacaattg acggtattcg cgatttaccc atttggacac aaaataagtg tagagtttcc
     2701 aatatttatc agggacatct gtggtgtgac gggtcaactt gattagcaca gagttaactt
     2761 tgggttttgg atggaagcac tcagcgggca gtttcaggag ctgctgaata gacacttggg
     2821 tgtgcaagag taaacccagg gtccggtgaa tatctaaggt gcgtttataa aaaccttcct
     2881 ccacgatgag ataaatatcg gaggcatggg attcaaacac tacctttttg ataatttgtg
     2941 tactcaagtg gtacgggata ctgcccacaa ttttgtaacg ctgcttattg ggaaattgaa
     3001 attgtagaat gtcctgatga atgagggtaa cacgaatatt taattttagt ttttcggaac
     3061 ttagattgaa tagatgggag tccagctcga tggaggtcac ttgtttgcta attttggcta
     3121 atttggtggt taagtgtcct ttacctgtac caatctcata tactgtgtcc gtctctttca
     3181 agttcaactg tttgataatc tgattcaaca ctttttcaga tgtcagaaag ttttgagagt
     3241 atttaatatt tttattcata acaccccttg tattactgtt tatgtaagca gacagtttta
     3301 ttgttcatga tgatatattt ttatcttgtg caatgtaaca tcagagattt tgagacacaa
     3361 cgtggctttg ctttgagacc acgaa
//
