>Addgene plasmid #119626 | pC0.029 | depositor partial sequence | sequence record 226146 | AbREry
AAAGCCACGTTGTGTCTCAAAATCTCTGATGTTACATTGCACAAGATAAAAATATATCATCATGAACAAT
AAAACTGTCTGCTTACATAAACAGTAATACAAGGGGTGTTATGAATAAAAATATTAAATACTCTCAAAAC
TTTCTGACATCTGAAAAAGTGTTGAATCAGATTATCAAACAGTTGAACTTGAAAGAGACGGACACAGTAT
ATGAGATTGGTACAGGTAAAGGACACTTAACCACCAAATTAGCCAAAATTAGCAAACAAGTGACCTCCAT
CGAGCTGGACTCCCATCTATTCAATCTAAGTTCCGAAAAACTAAAATTAAATATTCGTGTTACCCTCATT
CATCAGGACATTCTACAATTTCAATTTCCCAATAAGCAGCGTTACAAAATTGTGGGCAGTATCCCGTACC
ACTTGAGTACACAAATTATCAAAAAGGTAGTGTTTGAATCCCATGCCTCCGATATTTATCTCATCGTGGA
GGAAGGTTTTTATAAACGCACCTTAGATATTCACCGGACCCTGGGTTTACTCTTGCACACCCAAGTGTCT
ATTCAGCAGCTCCTGAAACTGCCCGCTGAGTGCTTCCATCCAAAACCCAAAGTTAACTCTGTGCTAATCA
AGTTGACCCGTCACACCACAGATGTCCCTGATAAATATTGGAAACTCTACACTTATTTTGTGTCCAAATG
GGTAAATCGCGAATACCGTCAATTGTTTACCAAAAATCAGTTTCATCAAGCCATGAAGCATGCCAAAGTC
AATAATCTGTCCACCATCACTTACGAACAAGTATTGTCCATCTTTAATAGCTATTTGTTGTTTAATGGGC
GGAAATAATCAGAATTGGTTAATTGGTTGTAACACTGGCAGAGCATTACGCTGACTTGACGGGACGGCGG
CTTTGTTGAATAAATCGAACTTTTGCTGAGTTGAAGGATCAGATCACGCATCTTCCCGACAACGCAGACC
GTTCCGTGGCAAAGCAAAAGTTCAAAATCACCAACTGGTCCACCTACAACAAAGCTCTCATCAACCGTGG
CTCCCTCACTTTCTGGCTGGATGATGGGGCGATTCAGGCCTGGTATGAGTCAGCAACACCTTCTTCACGA
GGCAGACCTCAG
